>Addgene plasmid #168350 | pTL116 | addgene full sequence | sequence record 349459 | Addgene NGS Result
CGGTGCGGGCCTCTTCGCTATTACGCCAGATCCTTTTGTTGTTTCCGGGTGTACAATATGGACTTCCTCT
TTTCTGGCAACCAAACCCATACATCGGGATTCCTATAATACCTTCGTTGGTCTCCCTAACATGTAGGTGG
CGGAGGGGAGATATACAATAGAACAGATACCAGACAAGACATAATGGGCTAAACAAGACTACACCAATTA
CACTGCCTCATTGATGGTGGTACATAACGAACTAATACTGTAGCCCTAGACTTGATAGCCATCATCATAT
CGAAGTTTCACTACCCTTTTTCCATTTGCCATCTATTGAAGTAATAATAGGCGCATGCAACTTCTTTTCT
TTTTTTTTCTTTTCTCTCTCCCCCGTTGTTGTCTCACCATATCCGCAATGACAAAAAAATGATGGAAGAC
ACTAAAGGAAAAAATTAACGACAAAGACAGCACCAACAGATGTCGTTGTTCCAGAGCTGATGAGGGGTAT
CTCGAAGCACACGAAACTTTTTCCTTCCTTCATTCACGCACACTACTCTCTAATGAGCAACGGTATACGG
CCTTCCTTCCAGTTACTTGAATTTGAAATAAAAAAAAGTTTGCTGTCTTGCTATCAAGTATAAATAGACC
TGCAATTATTAATCTTTTGTTTCCTCGTCATTGTTCTCGTTCCCTTTCTTCCTTGTTTCTTTTTCTGCAC
AATATTTCAAGCTATACCAAGCATACAATCAACTCCAAGCTTGAAGCAAGCCTCCTGAAAGATGAAGCTA
CTGTCTTCTATCGAACAAGCATGCGATATTTGCCGACTTAAAAAGCTCAAGTGCTCCAAAGAAAAACCGA
AGTGCGCCAAGTGTCTGAAGAACAACTGGGAGTGTCGCTACTCTCCCAAAACCAAAAGGTCTCCGCTGAC
TAGGGCACATCTGACAGAAGTGGAATCAAGGCTAGAAAGACTGGAACAGCTATTTCTACTGATTTTTCCT
CGAGAAGACCTTGACATGATTTTGAAAATGGATTCTTTACAGGATATAAAAGCATTGTTAACAGGATTAT
TTGTACAAGATAATGTGAATAAAGATGCCGTCACAGATAGATTGGCTTCAGTGGAGACTGATATGCCTCT
AACATTGAGACAGCATAGAATAAGTGCGACATCATCATCGGAAGAGAGTAGTAACAAAGGTCAAAGACAG
TTGACTGTATCGCCGGAATTTGTAATACGACTCACTATAGGGCGAGCCGCCATCATGGAGGAGCAGAAGC
TGATCTCAGAGGAGGACCTGCATATGGCCATGGAGGCCGAATTCAGCTGCGATAAAAGCCGCGCCAAAGC
CCTGACCATGGCAGCACGCGCAGCAGGTGTGACCAGCATGGGTATTACCGGTGATGCCCGCGATCAGCTG
GAAGTGGTGGGTGATGGTGTTGATCCTGTGTGCCTGGTGAGCTGCCTGCGCAAAAAACTGGGCCATGCCC
ACATCATCAAGGTGGAAGAAGTTAAAAAACCGGAGGAGAAAAAATAAGGATCCGTCGACCTGCAGCGGCC
GCATAACTAGCATAACCCCTTGGGGCCTCTAAACGGGTCTTGAGGGGTTTTTTGCGCGCTTGCAGCCAAG
CTAATTCCGGGCGAATTTCTTATGATTTATGATTTTTATTATTAAATAAGTTATAAAAAAAATAAGTGTA
TACAAATTTTAAAGTGACTCTTAGGTTTTAAAACGAAAATTCTTATTCTTGAGTAACTCTTTCCTGTAGG
TCAGGTTGCTTTCTCAGGTATAGCATGAGGTCGCTCTTATTGACCACACCTCTACCGGCATGCAAGCTTG
GCGTAATCATGGTCATAGCTGTTTCCTGTGTGAAATTGTTATCCGCTCACAATTCCACACAACATACGAG
CCGGAAGCATAAAGTGTAAAGCCTGGGGTGCCTAATGAGTGAGCTAACTCACATTAATTGCGTTGCGCTC
ACTGCCCGCTTTCCAGTCGGGAAACCTGTCGTGCCAGCTGCATTAATGAATCGGCCAACGCGCGGGGAGA
GGCGGTTTGCGTATTGGGCGCTCTTCCGCTTCCTCGCTCACTGACTCGCTGCGCTCGGTCGTTCGGCTGC
GGCGAGCGGTATCAGCTCACTCAAAGGCGGTAATACGGTTATCCACAGAATCAGGGGATAACGCAGGAAA
GAACATGTGAGCAAAAGGCCAGCAAAAGGCCAGGAACCGTAAAAAGGCCGCGTTGCTGGCGTTTTTCCAT
AGGCTCCGCCCCCCTGACGAGCATCACAAAAATCGACGCTCAAGTCAGAGGTGGCGAAACCCGACAGGAC
TATAAAGATACCAGGCGTTTCCCCCTGGAAGCTCCCTCGTGCGCTCTCCTGTTCCGACCCTGCCGCTTAC
CGGATACCTGTCCGCCTTTCTCCCTTCGGGAAGCGTGGCGCTTTCTCATAGCTCACGCTGTAGGTATCTC
AGTTCGGTGTAGGTCGTTCGCTCCAAGCTGGGCTGTGTGCACGAACCCCCCGTTCAGCCCGACCGCTGCG
CCTTATCCGGTAACTATCGTCTTGAGTCCAACCCGGTAAGACACGACTTATCGCCACTGGCAGCAGCCAC
TGGTAACAGGATTAGCAGAGCGAGGTATGTAGGCGGTGCTACAGAGTTCTTGAAGTGGTGGCCTAACTAC
GGCTACACTAGAAGAACAGTATTTGGTATCTGCGCTCTGCTGAAGCCAGTTACCTTCGGAAAAAGAGTTG
GTAGCTCTTGATCCGGCAAACAAACCACCGCTGGTAGCGGTGGTTTTTTTGTTTGCAAGCAGCAGATTAC
GCGCAGAAAAAAAGGATCTCAAGAAGATCCTTTGATCTTTTCTACGGGGTCTGACGCTCAGTGGAACGAA
AACTCACGTTAAGGGATTTTGGTCATGAGATTATCAAAAAGGATCTTCACCTAGATCCTTTTAAATTAAA
AATGAAGTTTTAAATCAATCTAAAGTATATATGAGTAACCTGAGGCTATGGCAGGGCCTGCCGCCCCGAC
GTTGGCTGCGAGCCCTGGGCCTTCACCCGAACTTGGGGGGTGGGGTGGGGAAAAGGAAGAAACGCGGGCG
TATTGGCCCCAATGGGGTCTCGGTGGGGTATCGACAGAGTGCCAGCCCTGGGACCGAACCCCGCGTTTAT
GAACAAACGACCCAACACCGTGCGTTTTATTCTGTCTTTTTATTGCCGTCATAGCGCGGGTTCCTTCCGG
TATTGTCTCCTTCCGTGTTTCAGTTAGCCTCCCCCTAGGGTGGGCGAAGAACTCCAGCATGAGATCCCCG
CGCTGGAGGATCATCCAGCCGGCGTCCCGGAAAACGATTCCGAAGCCCAACCTTTCATAGAAGGCGGCGG
TGGAATCGAAATCTCGTGATGGCAGGTTGGGCGTCGCTTGGTCGGTCATTTCGAACCCCAGAGTCCCGCT
CAGAAGAACTCGTCAAGAAGGCGATAGAAGGCGATGCGCTGCGAATCGGGAGCGGCGATACCGTAAAGCA
CGAGGAAGCGGTCAGCCCATTCGCCGCCAAGCTCTTCAGCAATATCACGGGTAGCCAACGCTATGTCCTG
ATAGCGGTCCGCCACACCCAGCCGGCCACAGTCGATGAATCCAGAAAAGCGGCCATTTTCCACCATGATA
TTCGGCAAGCAGGCATCGCCATGAGTCACGACGAGATCCTCGCCGTCGGGCATGCTCGCCTTGAGCCTGG
CGAACAGTTCGGCTGGCGCGAGCCCCTGATGCTCTTCGTCCAGATCATCCTGATCGACAAGACCGGCTTC
CATCCGAGTACGTGCTCGCTCGATGCGATGTTTCGCTTGGTGGTCGAATGGGCAGGTAGCCGGATCAAGC
GTATGCAGCCGCCGCATTGCATCAGCCATGATGGATACTTTCTCGGCAGGAGCAAGGTGAGATGACAGGA
GATCCTGCCCCGGCACTTCGCCCAATAGCAGCCAGTCCCTTCCCGCTTCAGTGACAACGTCGAGCACAGC
TGCGCAAGGAACGCCCGTCGTGGCCAGCCACGATAGCCGCGCTGCCTCGTCTTGCAGTTCATTCAGGGCA
CCGGACAGGTCGGTCTTGACAAAAAGAACCGGGCGCCCCTGCGCTGACAGCCGGAACACGGCGGCATCAG
AGCAGCCGATTGTCTGTTGTGCCCAGTCATAGCCGAATAGCCTCTCCACCCAAGCGGCCGGAGAACCTGC
GTGCAATCCATCTTGTTCAATCATACTCTTCCTTTTTCAATATTATTGAAGCATTTATCAGGGTTATTGT
CTCATGAGCGGATACATATTTGAATGTATTTAGAAAAATAAACAAATAGGGGTTCCGCGCACATTTCCCC
GAAAAGTGCCACCTGAACGAAGCATCTGTGCTTCATTTTGTAGAACAAAAATGCAACGCGAGAGCGCTAA
TTTTTCAAACAAAGAATCTGAGCTGCATTTTTACAGAACAGAAATGCAACGCGAAAGCGCTATTTTACCA
ACGAAGAATCTGTGCTTCATTTTTGTAAAACAAAAATGCAACGCGAGAGCGCTAATTTTTCAAACAAAGA
ATCTGAGCTGCATTTTTACAGAACAGAAATGCAACGCGAGAGCGCTATTTTACCAACAAAGAATCTATAC
TTCTTTTTTGTTCTACAAAAATGCATCCCGAGAGCGCTATTTTTCTAACAAAGCATCTTAGATTACTTTT
TTTCTCCTTTGTGCGCTCTATAATGCAGTCTCTTGATAACTTTTTGCACTGTAGGTCCGTTAAGGTTAGA
AGAAGGCTACTTTGGTGTCTATTTTCTCTTCCATAAAAAAAGCCTGACTCCACTTCCCGCGTTTACTGAT
TACTAGCGAAGCTGCGGGTGCATTTTTTCAAGATAAAGGCATCCCCGATTATATTCTATACCGATGTGGA
TTGCGCATACTTTGTGAACAGAAAGTGATAGCGTTGATGATTCTTCATTGGTCAGAAAATTATGAACGGT
TTCTTCTATTTTGTCTCTATATACTACGTATAGGAAATGTTTACATTTTCGTATTGTTTTCGATTCACTC
TATGAATAGTTCTTACTACAATTTTTTTGTCTAAAGAGTAATACTAGAGATAAACATAAAAAATGTAGAG
GTCGAGTTTAGATGCAAGTTCAAGGAGCGAAAGGTGGATGGGTAGGTTATATAGGGATATAGCACAGAGA
TATATAGCAAAGAGATACTTTTGAGCAATGTTTGTGGAAGCGGTATTCGCAATATTTTAGTAGCTCGTTA
CAGTCCGGTGCGTTTTTGGTTTTTTGAAAGTGCGTCTTCAGAGCGCTTTTGGTTTTCAAAAGCGCTCTGA
AGTTCCTATACTTTCTAGAGAATAGGAACTTCGGAATAGGAACTTCAAAGCGTTTCCGAAAACGAGCGCT
TCCGAAAATGCAACGCGAGCTGCGCACATACAGCTCACTGTTCACGTCGCACCTATATCTGCGTGTTGCC
TGTATATATATATACATGAGAAGAACGGCATAGTGCGTGTTTATGCTTAAATGCGTACTTATATGCGTCT
ATTTATGTAGGATGAAAGGTAGTCTAGTACCTCCTGTGATATTATCCCATTCCATGCGGGGTATCGTATG
CTTCCTTCAGCACTACCCTTTAGCTGTTCTATATGCTGCCACTCCTCAATTGGATTAGTCTCATCCTTCA
ATGCTATCATTTCCTTTGATATTGGATCATACTAAGAAACCATTATTATCATGACATTAACCTATAAAAA
TAGGCGTATCACGAGGCCCTTTCGTCTCGCGCGTTTCGGTGATGACGGTGAAAACCTCTGACACATGCAG
CTCCCGGAGACGGTCACAGCTTGTCTGTAAGCGGATGCCGGGAGCAGACAAGCCCGTCAGGGCGCGTCAG
CGGGTGTTGGCGGGTGTCGGGGCTGGCTTAACTATGCGGCATCAGAGCAGATTGTACTGAGAGTGCACCA
TAGATCAACGACATTACTATATATATAATATAGGAAGCATTTAATAGAACAGCATCGTAATATATGTGTA
CTTTGCAGTTATGACGCCAGATGGCAGTAGTGGAAGATATTCTTTATTGAAAAATAGCTTGTCACCTTAC
GTACAATCTTGATCCGGAGCTTTTCTTTTTTTGCCGATTAAGAATTAATTCGGTCGAAAAAAGAAAAGGA
GAGGGCCAAGAGGGAGGGCATTGGTGACTATTGAGCACGTGAGTATACGTGATTAAGCACACAAAGGCAG
CTTGGAGTATGTCTGTTATTAATTTCACAGGTAGTTCTGGTCCATTGGTGAAAGTTTGCGGCTTGCAGAG
CACAGAGGCCGCAGAATGTGCTCTAGATTCCGATGCTGACTTGCTGGGTATTATATGTGTGCCCAATAGA
AAGAGAACAATTGACCCGGTTATTGCAAGGAAAATTTCAAGTCTTGTAAAAGCATATAAAAATAGTTCAG
GCACTCCGAAATACTTGGTTGGCGTGTTTCGTAATCAACCTAAGGAGGATGTTTTGGCTCTGGTCAATGA
TTACGGCATTGATATCGTCCAACTGCATGGAGATGAGTCGTGGCAAGAATACCAAGAGTTCCTCGGTTTG
CCAGTTATTAAAAGACTCGTATTTCCAAAAGACTGCAACATACTACTCAGTGCAGCTTCACAGAAACCTC
ATTCGTTTATTCCCTTGTTTGATTCAGAAGCAGGTGGGACAGGTGAACTTTTGGATTGGAACTCGATTTC
TGACTGGGTTGGAAGGCAAGAGAGCCCCGAAAGCTTACATTTTATGTTAGCTGGTGGACTGACGCCAGAA
AATGTTGGTGATGCGCTTAGATTAAATGGCGTTATTGGTGTTGATGTAAGCGGAGGTGTGGAGACAAATG
GTGTAAAAGACTCTAACAAAATAGCAAATTTCGTCAAAAATGCTAAGAAATAGGTTATTACTGAGTAGTA
TTTATTTAAGTATTGTTTGTGCACTTGCCGATCTATGCGGTGTGAAATACCGCACAGATGCGTAAGGAGA
AAATACCGCATCAGGAAATTGTAAGCGTTAATATTTTGTTAAAATTCGCGTTAAATTTTTGTTAAATCAG
CTCATTTTTTAACCAATAGGCCGAAATCGGCAAAATCCCTTATAAATCAAAAGAATAGACCGAGATAGGG
T
[37 nt withheld, positions 7142-7178]
AAAGAACGTGGACTCCAACGTCAAAGG
[49 nt withheld, positions 7206-7254]
T
[91 nt withheld, positions 7256-7346]
G
[124 nt withheld, positions 7348-7471]
CCATTCGCCATTCAGGCTGCGCAACTGTTGGGAAGGGCGAT
Features (pLannotate 1.2.2; 24 found; start..end, strand, type, name):
     30..734     +  promoter       ADH1 promoter: S. cerevisiae ADH1; promoter for alcohol dehydrogenase 1
    762..1202    +  CDS            GAL4 DNA binding domain: DNA binding domain of the GAL4 transcriptional activator; Saccharomyces cerevisiae GAL4 (truncated)
   1213..1231    +  promoter       T7 promoter: promoter for bacteriophage T7 RNA polymerase
   1311..1511    +  CDS            HIPP47 (fragment): HIP47_ARATH - Protein inferred from homology: Swiss-Prot protein existence level 3. Heavy-metal-binding protein. From Arabidopsis thaliana (Mouse-ear cress).
   1547..1594    +  terminator     T7 terminator: transcription terminator for bacteriophage T7 RNA polymerase
   1621..1808    +  terminator     ADH1 terminator: S. cerevisiae ADH1; transcription terminator for the S. cerevisiae alcohol dehydrogenase 1 (ADH1) gene
   1856..1872    -  protein_bind   lac operator: The lac repressor binds to the lac operator to inhibit transcription in E. coli. This inhibition can be relieved by adding lactose or isopropyl-β-D-thiogalactopyranoside (IPTG). lac repressor encoded by lacI
   1880..1910    -  promoter       lac promoter: promoter for the E. coli lac operon
   1925..1946    -  protein_bind   CAP binding site: CAP binding activates transcription in the presence of cAMP. E. coli catabolite activator protein
   1959..2051    -  CDS            lacI (fragment): lac repressor; lacI; The lac repressor binds to the lac operator to inhibit transcription in E. coli. This inhibition can be relieved by adding lactose or isopropyl-β-D-thiogalactopyranoside (IPTG).
   2234..2822    -  rep_origin     ori: high-copy-number ColE1/pMB1/pBR322/pUC origin of replication
   3044..3060    +  polyA_signal   bGH poly(A) signal (fragment): bovine growth hormone polyadenylation signal
   3151..3198    -  polyA_signal   HSV TK poly(A) signal: herpes simplex virus thymidine kinase polyadenylation signal (Cole and Stacy, 1985)
   3257..3409    -  CDS            ble (fragment): BLE_KLEPN - Experimental evidence at protein level: Swiss-Prot protein existence level 1. Binding protein with a strong affinity to the bleomycin family of antibiotics. Binds to CL990; an antimitotic-antibiotic compound. From Klebsiella pneumoniae.
   3430..4224    -  CDS            NeoR/KanR: aminoglycoside phosphotransferase from Tn5; aph(3')-II (or nptII); confers resistance to neomycin, kanamycin, and G418 (Geneticin®)
   4225..4329    -  promoter       AmpR promoter: bla
   4356..5698    -  rep_origin     2μ ori: yeast 2μ plasmid origin of replication
   5766..5801    +  CDS            rop (fragment): Rop protein, which maintains plasmids at low copy number; rop
   5903..5952    +  misc_feature   bom (fragment): basis of mobility region from pBR322
   6091..6238    +  promoter       TRP1 promoter: S. cerevisiae TRP1
   6239..6913    +  CDS            TRP1: phosphoribosylanthranilate isomerase, required for tryptophan biosynthesis; S. cerevisiae TRP1; yeast auxotrophic marker
   6964..7015    +  misc_feature   bom (fragment): basis of mobility region from pBR322
   7043..7471    -  rep_origin     f1 ori (sequence partly withheld): f1 bacteriophage origin of replication; arrow indicates direction of (+) strand synthesis
   7475..29      -  CDS            lacZα (fragment) (across the origin): LacZα fragment of β-galactosidase; lacZ fragment
