[The description below was written by a language model from this plasmid's Addgene catalogue record and pLannotate feature annotations shown in this document.]
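Description:
pTL116 is a yeast two-hybrid bait plasmid built on the pGBKT7 backbone, a yeast expression shuttle vector of about 7.5 kb. In E. coli it replicates from a high-copy ColE1/pUC-type origin and is selected with kanamycin through the Tn5 NeoR/KanR aminoglycoside phosphotransferase gene, here driven by the AmpR (bla) promoter. In Saccharomyces cerevisiae it is maintained episomally by the 2μ origin and selected by complementation of tryptophan auxotrophy with the TRP1 marker under its own promoter. An f1 origin is also present. The short fragments of lacI, rop, bom, ble and lacZα, together with the lac promoter and operator, are best read as backbone remnants rather than functional parts.

The expression cassette uses the constitutive yeast ADH1 promoter to drive the GAL4 DNA-binding domain, followed by the insert and then the T7 and ADH1 terminators. The insert is catalogued as the wheat (Triticum aestivum) gene model Traes_2DL_CD93F21C81.1. The annotation detects a roughly 200 bp segment in this position with homology to Arabidopsis HIPP47, a heavy-metal-binding protein, which suggests the insert encodes a heavy-metal-associated domain. The record does not define the exact insert boundaries or the cloning method. A T7 promoter lies between the GAL4 domain and the insert and, with the T7 terminator, allows in vitro transcription of the insert without the GAL4 portion.

In use, the GAL4 DNA-binding-domain fusion is co-expressed with an activation-domain prey, and interaction reconstitutes GAL4 activity at reporter genes. The associated publication concerns how a blast fungus effector binds host target proteins, so this plasmid most likely served to test a wheat candidate target against that effector.
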