Addgene plasmid #168350: pTL116
Purpose: pGBKT7 yeast two-hybrid plasmid
Depositing lab: Sophien Kamoun. Depositing organization: Sainsbury Laboratory, Norwich. Publication: A single amino acid polymorphism in a conserved effector of the multihost blast fungus pathogen expands host-target binding spectrum. Bentham AR, Petit-Houdenot Y, Win J, Chuma I, Terauchi R, Banfield MJ, Kamoun S, Langner T. PLoS Pathog. 2021 Nov 10;17(11):e1009957. doi: 10.1371/journal.ppat.1009957. eCollection 2021 Nov. PubMed 34758051.
Backbone
  Vector backbone: pGBKT7
  Vector type: Yeast Expression
Growth in bacteria
  Bacterial resistance: Kanamycin, 50 μg/mL
  Growth temperature: 37°C
  Growth strain: DH5alpha
  Copy number: High Copy
Gene/Insert
  Gene/Insert name: Traes_2DL_CD93F21C81.1
  Species: Triticum aestivum
  Cloning method: Unknown
Terms and licenses: Academic/Nonprofit Terms; Industry Terms: Not Available to Industry
How to cite: pTL116 was a gift from Sophien Kamoun (Addgene plasmid # 168350 ; http://n2t.net/addgene:168350 ; RRID:Addgene_168350)
