>Addgene plasmid #168350 | pTL116 | depositor partial sequence | sequence record 326450 | insert
GAATTCAGCTGCGATAAAAGCCGCGCCAAAGCCCTGACCATGGCAGCACGCGCAGCAGGTGTGACCAGCA
TGGGTATTACCGGTGATGCCCGCGATCAGCTGGAAGTGGTGGGTGATGGTGTTGATCCTGTGTGCCTGGT
GAGCTGCCTGCGCAAAAAACTGGGCCATGCCCACATCATCAAGGTGGAAGAAGTTAAAAAACCGGAGGAG
AAAAAATAAGGATCC
